>Addgene plasmid #133371 | BII-ChBtW-iresFUCCI | depositor full sequence | sequence record 256351 | BII-ChBtW-iresFUCCI sequence 9469 bps
TTAACCCTAGAAAGATAGTCTGCGTAAAATTGACGCATGCATTCTTGAAATATTGCTCTCTCTTTCTAAA
TAGCGCGAATCCGTCGCTGTGCATTTAGGACATCTCAGTCGCCGCTTGGAGCTCCCGTGAGGCGTGCTTG
TCAATGCGGTAAGTGTCACTGATTTTGAACTATAACGACCGCGTGAGTCAAAATGACGCATGATTATCTT
TTACGTGACTTTTAAGATTTAACTCATACGATAATTATATTGTTATTTCATGTTCTACTTACGTGATAAC
TTATTATATATATATTTTCTTGTTATAGATCCACTAGTTCTAGAGGGACAGCCCCCCCCCAAAGCCCCCA
GGGATGTAATTACGTCCCTCCCCCGCTAGGGGGCAGCAGCGAGCCGCCCGGGGCTCCGCTCCGGTCCGGC
GCTCCCCCCGCATCCCCGAGCCGGCAGCGTGCGGGGACAGCCCGGGCACGGGGAAGGTGGCACGGGATCG
CTTTCCTCTGAACGCTTCTCGCTGCTCTTTGAGCCTGCAGACACCTGGGGGGATACGGGGAAAAGGCCTC
CAAGGCCTGCAGGAGTCAATGGGAAAAACCCATTGGAGCCAAGTACACTGACTCAATAGGGACTTTCCAT
TGGGTTTTGCCCAGTACATAAGGTCAATAGGGGGTGAGTCAACAGGAAAGTCCCATTGGAGCCAAGTACA
TTGAGTCAATAGGGACTTTCCAATGGGTTTTGCCCAGTACATAAGGTCAATGGGAGGTAAGCCAATGGGT
TTTTCCCATTACTGACATGTATACTGAGTCATTAGGGACTTTCCAATGGGTTTTGCCCAGTACATAAGGT
CAATAGGGGTGAATCAACAGGAAAGTCCCATTGGAGCCAAGTACACTGAGTCAATAGGGACTTTCCATTG
GGTTTTGCCCAGTACAAAAGGTCAATAGGGGGTGAGTCAATGGGTTTTTCCCATTATTGGCACATACATA
AGGTCAATAGGGGTGACTAGTGGAGAAGAGCATGCTTGAGGGCTGAGTGCCCCTCAGTGGGCAGAGAGCA
CATGGCCCACAGTCCCTGAGAAGTTGGGGGGAGGGGTGGGCAATTGAACTGGTGCCTAGAGAAGGTGGGG
CTTGGGTAAACTGGGAAAGTGATGTGGTGTACTGGCTCCACCTTTTTCCCCAGGGTGGGGGAGAACCATA
TATAAGTGCAGTAGTCTCTGTGAACATTCGGTTTAGTGAACCTGCAGGTCGGCCGCCACGACCGGTGCCA
CCATGGCCAAGCCTTTGTCTCAAGAAGAATCCACCCTCATTGAAAGAGCAACGGCTACAATCAACAGCAT
CCCCATCTCTGAAGACTACAGCGTCGCCAGCGCAGCTCTCTCTAGCGACGGCCGCATCTTCACTGGTGTC
AATGTATATCATTTTACTGGGGGACCTTGTGCAGAACTCGTGGTGCTGGGCACTGCTGCTGCTGCGGCAG
CTGGCAACCTGACTTGTATCGTCGCGATCGGAAATGAGAACAGGGGCATCTTGAGCCCCTGCGGACGGTG
CCGACAGGTGCTTCTCGATCTGCATCCTGGGATCAAAGCCATAGTGAAGGACAGTGATGGACAGCCGACG
GCAGTTGGGATTCGTGAATTGCTGCCCTCTGGTTATGTGTGGGAGGGCGCTAGCCTTGGCTCCGGCGAGG
GCAGGGGAAGTCTTCTAACATGCGGGGACGTGGAGGAAAATCCCGGCCCACTCGGCATGGACTACAAGGA
CGACGATGACAAGCTCGATAGCGGCATGGTGAGCAAGGGCGAGGAGCTGTTCACCGGGGTGGTGCCCATC
CTGGTCGAGCTGGACGGCGACGTAAACGGCCACAAGTTCAGCGTCCGCGGCGAGGGCGAGGGCGATGCCA
CCAACGGCAAGCTGACCCTGAAGTTCATCTGCACCACCGGCAAGCTGCCCGTGCCCTGGCCCACCCTCGT
GACCACCTTCGGCTACGGCGTGGCCTGCTTCAGCCGCTACCCCGACCACATGAAGCAGCACGACTTCTTC
AAGTCCGCCATGCCCGAAGGCTACGTCCAGGAGCGCACCATCTCTTTCAAGGACGACGGTACCTACAAGA
CCCGCGCCGAGGTGAAGTTCGAGGGCGACACCCTGGTGAACCGCATCGAGCTGAAGGGCATCGACTTCAA
GGAGGACGGCAACATCCTGGGGCACAAGCTGGAGTACAACTTCAACAGCCACAACGTCTATATCACGGCC
GACAAGCAGAAGAACGGCATCAAGGCTAACTTCAAGATCCGCCACAACGTTGAGGACGGCAGCGTGCAGC
TCGCCGACCACTACCAGCAGAACACCCCCATCGGCGACGGCCCCGTGCTGCTGCCCGACAACCACTACCT
GAGCCATCAGTCCGCCCTGAGCAAAGACCCCAACGAGAAGCGCGATCACATGGTCCTGCTGGAGTTCGTG
ACCGCCGCCGGGATTACACATGGCATGGACGAGCTGTACAAGGATATCCATGCACACTGGCGGCCGCTCG
AGATGAATCCCAGTATGAAGCAGAAACAAGAAGAAATCAAAGAGAATATAAAGAATAGTTCTGTCCCAAG
AAGAACTCTGAAGATGATTCAGCCTTCTGCATCTGGATCTCTTGTTGGAAGAGAAAATGAGCTGTCCGCA
GGCTTGTCCAAAAGGAAACATCGGAATGACCACTTAACATCTACAACTTCCAGCCCTGGGGTTATTGTCC
CAGAATCTAGTGAAAATAAAAATCTTGGAGGAGTCACCCAGGAGTCATTTGATCTTATGATTAAAGAAAA
TCCATCCTCTCAGTATTGGAAGGAAGTGGCAGAAAAACGGAGAAAGGCGCTGTAAGCCCCTCTCCCTCCC
CCCCCCCTAACGTTACTGGCCGAAGCCGCTTGGAATAAGGCCGGTGTGCGTTTGTCTATATGTTATTTTC
CACCATATTGCCGTCTTTTGGCAATGTGAGGGCCCGGAAACCTGGCCCTGTCTTCTTGACGAGCATTCCT
AGGGGTCTTTCCCCTCTCGCCAAAGGAATGCAAGGTCTGTTGAATGTCGTGAAGGAAGCAGTTCCTCTGG
AAGCTTCTTGAAGACAAACAACGTCTGTAGCGACCCTTTGCAGGCAGCGGAACCCCCCACCTGGCGACAG
GTGCCTCTGCGGCCAAAAGCCACGTGTATAAGATACACCTGCAAAGGCGGCACAACCCCAGTGCCACGTT
GTGAGTTGGATAGTTGTGGAAAGAGTCAAATGGCTCTCCTCAAGCGTATTCAACAAGGGGCTGAAGGATG
CCCAGAAGGTACCCCATTGTATGGGATCTGATCTGGGGCCTCGGTGCACATGCTTTACATGTGTTTAGTC
GAGGTTAAAAAACGTCTAGGCCCCCCGAACCACGGGGACGTGGTTTTCCTTTGAAAAACACGATGATAAT
GGCCACAGAATTCATGGTGAGCGTGATCAAGCCCGAGATGAAGATGAGGTACTACATGGACGGCTCCGTC
AATGGGCATGAGTTCACAATCGAGGGTGAGGGCACAGGCAGACCTTACGAGGGACATCAGGAGATGACAC
TGCGCGTCACAATGGCCGAGGGCGGGCCAATGCCTTTCGCCTTCGACCTGGTGTCCCACGTGTTCTGTTA
CGGCCACAGAGTTTTTACCAAGTACCCAGAAGAGATCCCAGACTATTTCAAGCAGGCCTTTCCTGAGGGC
CTGTCCTGGGAGAGGTCCCTGGAGTTCGAGGACGGCGGCTCCGCCTCCGTGAGCGCCCACATCAGCCTGA
GGGGCAACACCTTCTACCACAAGTCCAAGTTCACCGGCGTGAACTTCCCCGCCGACGGCCCCATCATGCA
GAACCAGAGCGTGGACTGGGAGCCCTCCACCGAGAAGATCACCGCCAGCGACGGCGTGCTGAAGGGCGAC
GTGACCATGTACCTGAAGCTGGAGGGCGGCGGCAACCACAAGTGCCAGATGAAGACCACCTACAAGGCCG
CCAAGGAGATCCTGGAGATGCCCGGCGACCACTACATCGGCCACAGGCTGGTGAGGAAGACCGAGGGCAA
CATCACCGAGCAGGTGGAGGACGCCGTGGCCCACTACTCAATGTTGCCTTCCCTGGGCGATATCCATGCA
CACTGGCGGCCGCTCGAGCCCAGCCCCGCCAGGCCCGCACTCCGCGCCCCGGCCTCCGCTACCAGTGGCA
GCCGCAAGCGCGCCCGCCCGCCCGCCGCCCCCGGACGCGACCAGGCCAGGCCACCGGCCCGCAGGAGACT
GCGGCTGTCGGTGGACGAGGTTTCCAGCCCCAGTACCCCCGAGGCCCCAGACATCCCAGCCTGCCCTTCT
CCGGGCCAGAAGATAAAGAAATCCACCCCGGCAGCAGGTCAGCCGCCCCACCTGACATCCGCGCAGGACC
AGGACACCATCTGAGCTAGAGTTCGCGTCTGGAACAATCAACCTCTGGATTACAAAATTTGTGAAAGATT
GACTGGTATTCTTAACTATGTTGCTCCTTTTACGCTATGTGGATACGCTGCTTTAATGCCTTTGTATCAT
GCTATTGCTTCCCGTATGGCTTTCATTTTCTCCTCCTTGTATAAATCCTGGTTGCTGTCTCTTTATGAGG
AGTTGTGGCCCGTTGTCAGGCAACGTGGCGTGGTGTGCACTGTGTTTGCTGACGCAACCCCCACTGGTTG
GGGCATTGCCACCACCTGTCAGCTCCTTTCCGGGACTTTCGCTTTCCCCCTCCCTATTGCCACGGCGGAA
CTCATCGCCGCCTGCCTTGCCCGCTGCTGGACAGGGGCTCGGCTGTTGGGCACTGACAATTCCGTGGTGT
TGTCGGGGAAGCTGACGTCCTTTCCATGGCTGCTCGCCTGTGTTGCCACCTGGATTCTGCGCGGGACGTC
CTTCTGCTACGTCCCTTCGGCCCTCAATCCAGCGGACCTTCCTTCCCGCGGCCTGCTGCCGGCTCTGCGG
CCTCTTCCGCGTCTTCGCCTTCGCCCTCAGACGAGTCGGATCTCCCTTTGGGCCGCCTCCCCGCCTGGAA
TTAATTCTGGCTAAGCACTTCGTGGCCGTCGATCGTTTAAAGGGAGGTAGTGAGTCGAGATATCGATACT
AGTGATCCAGACATGATAAGATACATTGATGAGTTTGGACAAACCACAACTAGAATGCAGTGAAAAAAAT
GCTTTATTTGTGAAATTTGTGATGCTATTGCTTTATTTGTAACCATTATAAGCTGCAATAAACAAGTTAA
CAACAACAATTGCATTCATTTTATGTTTCAGGTTCAGGGGGAGGTGTGGGAGGTTTTTTAAAGCAAGTAA
AACCTCTACAAATGTGGTATGGCTGATTATGATCCTCTAGAGGGACAGCCCCCCCCCAAAGCCCCCAGGG
ATGTAATTACGTCCCTCCCCCGCTAGGGGGCAGCAGCGAGCCGCCCGGGGCTCCGCTCCGGTCCGGCGCT
CCCCCCGCATCCCCGAGCCGGCAGCGTGCGGGGACAGCCCGGGCACGGGGAAGGTGGCACGGGATCGCTT
TCCTCTGAACGCTTCTCGCTGCTCTTTGAGCCTGCAGACACCTGGGGGGATACGGGGAAAAGCCATACCA
ATGGAGCTCACGGGGACAGCCCCCCCCCAAAGCCCCCAGGGATGTAATTACGTCCCTCCCCCGCTAGGGG
GCAGCAGCGAGCCGCCCGGGGCTCCGCTCCGGTCCGGCGCTCCCCCCGCATCCCCGAGCCGGCAGCGTGC
GGGGACAGCCCGGGCACGGGGAAGGTGGCACGGGATCGCTTTCCTCTGAACGCTTCTCGCTGCTCTTTGA
GCCTGCAGACACCTGGGGGGATACGGGGAAAAAGAATTCGATAAAAGTTTTGTTACTTTATAGAAGAAAT
TTTGAGTTTTTGTTTTTTTTAATAAATAAATAAACATAAATAAATTGTTTGTTGAATTTATTATTAGTAT
GTAAGTGTAAATATAATAAAACTTAATATCTATTCAAATTAATAAATAAACCTCGATATACAGACCGATA
AAACACATGCGTCAATTTTACACATGATTATCTTTAACGTACGTCACAATATGATTATCTTTCTAGGGTT
AATCTAGCTGCGTGTTCTGCAGCGTGTCGAGCATCTTCATCTGCTCCATCACGCTGTAAAACACATTTGC
ACCGCGAGTCTGCCCGTCCTCCACGGGTTCAAAAACGTGAATGAACGAGGCGCGCTCACTGGCCGTCGTT
TTACAACGTCGTGACTGGGAAAACCCTGGCGTTACCCAACTTAATCGCCTTGCAGCACATCCCCCTTTCG
CCAGCTGGCGTAATAGCGAAGAGGCCCGCACCGATCGCCCTTCCCAACAGTTGCGCAGCCTGAATGGCGA
ATGGG
[124 nt withheld, positions 6376-6499]
C
[91 nt withheld, positions 6501-6591]
A
[49 nt withheld, positions 6593-6641]
CCTTTGACGTTGGAGTCCACGTTCTTT
[37 nt withheld, positions 6669-6705]
ACCCTATCTCGGTCTATTCTTTTGATTTATAAGGGATTTTGCCGATTTCGGCCTATTGGTTAAAAAATGA
GCTGATTTAACAAAAATTTAACGCGAATTTTAACAAAATATTAACGCTTACAATTTAGGTGGCACTTTTC
GGGGAAATGTGCGCGGAACCCCTATTTGTTTATTTTTCTAAATACATTCAAATATGTATCCGCTCATGAG
ACAATAACCCTGATAAATGCTTCAATAATATTGAAAAAGGAAGAGTATGAGTATTCAACATTTCCGTGTC
GCCCTTATTCCCTTTTTTGCGGCATTTTGCCTTCCTGTTTTTGCTCACCCAGAAACGCTGGTGAAAGTAA
AAGATGCTGAAGATCAGTTGGGTGCACGAGTGGGTTACATCGAACTGGATCTCAACAGCGGTAAGATCCT
TGAGAGTTTTCGCCCCGAAGAACGTTTTCCAATGATGAGCACTTTTAAAGTTCTGCTATGTGGCGCGGTA
TTATCCCGTATTGACGCCGGGCAAGAGCAACTCGGTCGCCGCATACACTATTCTCAGAATGACTTGGTTG
AGTACTCACCAGTCACAGAAAAGCATCTTACGGATGGCATGACAGTAAGAGAATTATGCAGTGCTGCCAT
AACCATGAGTGATAACACTGCGGCCAACTTACTTCTGACAACGATCGGAGGACCGAAGGAGCTAACCGCT
TTTTTGCACAACATGGGGGATCATGTAACTCGCCTTGATCGTTGGGAACCGGAGCTGAATGAAGCCATAC
CAAACGACGAGCGTGACACCACGATGCCTGTAGCAATGGCAACAACGTTGCGCAAACTATTAACTGGCGA
ACTACTTACTCTAGCTTCCCGGCAACAATTAATAGACTGGATGGAGGCGGATAAAGTTGCAGGACCACTT
CTGCGCTCGGCCCTTCCGGCTGGCTGGTTTATTGCTGATAAATCTGGAGCCGGTGAGCGTGGGTCTCGCG
GTATCATTGCAGCACTGGGGCCAGATGGTAAGCCCTCCCGTATCGTAGTTATCTACACGACGGGGAGTCA
GGCAACTATGGATGAACGAAATAGACAGATCGCTGAGATAGGTGCCTCACTGATTAAGCATTGGTAACTG
TCAGACCAAGTTTACTCATATATACTTTAGATTGATTTAAAACTTCATTTTTAATTTAAAAGGATCTAGG
TGAAGATCCTTTTTGATAATCTCATGACCAAAATCCCTTAACGTGAGTTTTCGTTCCACTGAGCGTCAGA
CCCCGTAGAAAAGATCAAAGGATCTTCTTGAGATCCTTTTTTTCTGCGCGTAATCTGCTGCTTGCAAACA
AAAAAACCACCGCTACCAGCGGTGGTTTGTTTGCCGGATCAAGAGCTACCAACTCTTTTTCCGAAGGTAA
CTGGCTTCAGCAGAGCGCAGATACCAAATACTGTCCTTCTAGTGTAGCCGTAGTTAGGCCACCACTTCAA
GAACTCTGTAGCACCGCCTACATACCTCGCTCTGCTAATCCTGTTACCAGTGGCTGCTGCCAGTGGCGAT
AAGTCGTGTCTTACCGGGTTGGACTCAAGACGATAGTTACCGGATAAGGCGCAGCGGTCGGGCTGAACGG
GGGGTTCGTGCACACAGCCCAGCTTGGAGCGAACGACCTACACCGAACTGAGATACCTACAGCGTGAGCT
ATGAGAAAGCGCCACGCTTCCCGAAGGGAGAAAGGCGGACAGGTATCCGGTAAGCGGCAGGGTCGGAACA
GGAGAGCGCACGAGGGAGCTTCCAGGGGGAAACGCCTGGTATCTTTATAGTCCTGTCGGGTTTCGCCACC
TCTGACTTGAGCGTCGATTTTTGTGATGCTCGTCAGGGGGGCGGAGCCTATGGAAAAACGCCAGCAACGC
GGCCTTTTTACGGTTCCTGGCCTTTTGCTGGCCTTTTGCTCACATGTTCTTTCCTGCGTTATCCCCTGAT
TCTGTGGATAACCGTATTACCGCCTTTGAGTGAGCTGATACCGCTCGCCGCAGCCGAACGACCGAGCGCA
GCGAGTCAGTGAGCGAGGAAGCGGAAGAGCGCCCAATACGCAAACCGCCTCTCCCCGCGCGTTGGCCGAT
TCATTAATGCAGCTGGCACGACAGGTTTCCCGACTGGAAAGCGGGCAGTGAGCGCAACGCAATTAATGTG
AGTTAGCTCACTCATTAGGCACCCCAGGCTTTACACTTTATGCTTCCGGCTCGTATGTTGTGTGGAATTG
TGAGCGGATAACAATTTCACACAGGAAACAGCTATGACCATGATTACGCCAAGCGCGCCCGCCGGGTAAC
TCACGGGGTATCCATGTCCATTTCTGCGGCATCCAGCCAGGATACCCGTCCTCGCTGACGTAATATCCCA
GCGCCGCACCGCTGTCATTAATCTGCACACCGGCACGGCAGTTCCGGCTGTCGCCGGTATTGTTCGGGTT
GCTGATGCGCTTCGGGCTGACCATCCGGAACTGTGTCCGGAAAAGCCGCGACGAACTGGTATCCCAGGTG
GCCTGAACGAACAGTTCACCGTTAAAGGCGTGCATGGCCACACCTTCCCGAATCATCATGGTAAACGTGC
GTTTTCGCTCAACGTCAATGCAGCAGCAGTCATCCTCGGCAAACTCTTTCCATGCCGCTTCAACCTCGCG
GGAAAAGGCACGGGCTTCTTCCTCCCCGATGCCCAGATAGCGCCAGCTTGGGCGATGACTGAGCCGGAAA
AAAGACCCGACGATATGATCCTGATGCAGCTAGA
Features (pLannotate 1.2.2; 25 found; start..end, strand, type, name):
    308..325     -  misc_feature   MCS (fragment): pBluescript multiple cloning site
    589..672     +  promoter       mCMV promoter (fragment): mouse cytomegalovirus (CMV) immediate early promoter
    789..996     +  promoter       mCMV promoter (fragment): mouse cytomegalovirus (CMV) immediate early promoter
   1263..1658    +  CDS            BSD: blasticidin S deaminase; Aspergillus terreus BSD; confers resistance to blasticidin
   1677..1729    +  CDS            T2A (fragment): 2A peptide from Thosea asigna virus capsid protein Eukaryotic ribosomes fail to insert a peptide bond between the Gly and Pro residues, yielding separate polypeptides.
   1743..1763    +  CDS            FLAG (fragment): FLAG® epitope tag, followed by an enterokinase cleavage site
   1776..2492    +  CDS            Clover: Clover is a basic (constitutively fluorescent) green/yellow fluorescent protein published in 2012, derived from Aequorea victoria. It is reported to be a rapidly-maturing weak dimer with high acid sensitivity.
   2523..2852    +  CDS            GMNN (fragment): GEMI_HUMAN - Experimental evidence at protein level: Swiss-Prot protein existence level 1. Inhibits DNA replication by preventing the incorporation of MCM complex into pre-replication complex (pre-RC) (PubMed:9635433, PubMed:14993212, PubMed:20129055, PubMed:24064211). It is degraded during the mitotic phase of the cell cycle (PubMed:9635433, PubMed:14993212, PubMed:24064211). Its destruction at the metaphase- anaphase transition permits replication in the succeeding cell cycle (PubMed:9635433, PubMed:14993212, PubMed:24064211). Inhibits histone acetyltransferase activity of KAT7/HBO1 in a CDT
   2857..3429    +  misc_feature   IRES: internal ribosome entry site (IRES) of the encephalomyocarditis virus (EMCV)
   3444..4094    +  CDS            mKO2: mKO2 is a basic (constitutively fluorescent) orange fluorescent protein published in 2008, derived from Verrillofungia concinna. It has moderate acid sensitivity.
   4149..4421    +  CDS            CDT1 (fragment): CDT1_HUMAN - Experimental evidence at protein level: Swiss-Prot protein existence level 1. Required for both DNA replication and mitosis (PubMed:11125146, PubMed:22581055, PubMed:21856198, PubMed:14993212, PubMed:26842564). DNA replication licensing factor, required for pre- replication complex assembly. Cooperates with CDC6 and the origin recognition complex (ORC) during G1 phase of the cell cycle to promote the loading of the mini-chromosome maintenance (MCM) complex onto DNA to generate pre-replication complexes (pre-RC)(PubMed:14672932). Required also for mitosis by promoting stable kineto
   4446..5034    +  misc_feature   WPRE: woodchuck hepatitis virus posttranscriptional regulatory element
   5114..5248    -  polyA_signal   SV40 poly(A) signal: SV40 polyadenylation signal
   5271..5354    -  CDS            large T antigen (fragment): large T antigen from SV40 (simian virus 40)
   6095..6214    -  CDS            B (fragment): PORTL_LAMBD - Experimental evidence at protein level: Swiss-Prot protein existence level 1. Forms the portal vertex of the capsid (PubMed:6228056, PubMed:6232391). This portal plays critical roles in head assembly, genome packaging, neck/tail attachment, and genome ejection (Probable). The portal protein multimerizes as a single ring-shaped homododecamer arranged around a central channel (PubMed:6232391). Binds to the terminase subunits to form the packaging machine (PubMed:7799432). From Escherichia phage lambda (Bacteriophage lambda).
   6216..6371    +  CDS            lacZα (fragment): LacZα fragment of β-galactosidase; lacZ fragment
   6376..6804    +  rep_origin     f1 ori (sequence partly withheld): f1 bacteriophage origin of replication; arrow indicates direction of (+) strand synthesis
   6857..6961    +  promoter       AmpR promoter: bla
   6962..7822    +  CDS            AmpR: β-lactamase; bla; confers resistance to ampicillin, carbenicillin, and related antibiotics
   7993..8581    +  rep_origin     ori: high-copy-number ColE1/pMB1/pBR322/pUC origin of replication
   8764..8856    +  CDS            lacI (fragment): lac repressor; lacI; The lac repressor binds to the lac operator to inhibit transcription in E. coli. This inhibition can be relieved by adding lactose or isopropyl-β-D-thiogalactopyranoside (IPTG).
   8869..8890    +  protein_bind   CAP binding site: CAP binding activates transcription in the presence of cAMP. E. coli catabolite activator protein
   8905..8935    +  promoter       lac promoter: promoter for the E. coli lac operon
   8943..8959    +  protein_bind   lac operator: The lac repressor binds to the lac operator to inhibit transcription in E. coli. This inhibition can be relieved by adding lactose or isopropyl-β-D-thiogalactopyranoside (IPTG). lac repressor encoded by lacI
   8997..9464    -  CDS            B (fragment): PORTL_LAMBD - Experimental evidence at protein level: Swiss-Prot protein existence level 1. Forms the portal vertex of the capsid (PubMed:6228056, PubMed:6232391). This portal plays critical roles in head assembly, genome packaging, neck/tail attachment, and genome ejection (Probable). The portal protein multimerizes as a single ring-shaped homododecamer arranged around a central channel (PubMed:6232391). Binds to the terminase subunits to form the packaging machine (PubMed:7799432). From Escherichia phage lambda (Bacteriophage lambda).
