>Addgene plasmid #133371 | BII-ChBtW-iresFUCCI | addgene full sequence | sequence record 267626 | Addgene NGS Result
CATTCTTGAAATATTGCTCTCTCTTTCTAAATAGCGCGAATCCGTCGCTGTGCATTTAGGACATCTCAGT
CGCCGCTTGGAGCTCCCGTGAGGCGTGCTTGTCAATGCGGTAAGTGTCACTGATTTTGAACTATAACGAC
CGCGTGAGTCAAAATGACGCATGATTATCTTTTACGTGACTTTTAAGATTTAACTCATACGATAATTATA
TTGTTATTTCATGTTCTACTTACGTGATAACTTATTATATATATATTTTCTTGTTATAGATCCACTAGTT
CTAGAGGGACAGCCCCCCCCCAAAGCCCCCAGGGATGTAATTACGTCCCTCCCCCGCTAGGGGGCAGCAG
CGAGCCGCCCGGGGCTCCGCTCCGGTCCGGCGCTCCCCCCGCATCCCCGAGCCGGCAGCGTGCGGGGACA
GCCCGGGCACGGGGAAGGTGGCACGGGATCGCTTTCCTCTGAACGCTTCTCGCTGCTCTTTGAGCCTGCA
GACACCTGGGGGGATACGGGGAAAAGGCCTCCAAGGCCTGCAGGAGTCAATGGGAAAAACCCATTGGAGC
CAAGTACACTGACTCAATAGGGACTTTCCATTGGGTTTTGCCCAGTACATAAGGTCAATAGGGGGTGAGT
CAACAGGAAAGTCCCATTGGAGCCAAGTACATTGAGTCAATAGGGACTTTCCAATGGGTTTTGCCCAGTA
CATAAGGTCAATGGGAGGTAAGCCAATGGGTTTTTCCCATTACTGACATGTATACTGAGTCATTAGGGAC
TTTCCAATGGGTTTTGCCCAGTACATAAGGTCAATAGGGGTGAATCAACAGGAAAGTCCCATTGGAGCCA
AGTACACTGAGTCAATAGGGACTTTCCATTGGGTTTTGCCCAGTACAAAAGGTCAATAGGGGGTGAGTCA
ATGGGTTTTTCCCATTATTGGCACATACATAAGGTCAATAGGGGTGACTAGTGGAGAAGAGCATGCTTGA
GGGCTGAGTGCCCCTCAGTGGGCAGAGAGCACATGGCCCACAGTCCCTGAGAAGTTGGGGGGAGGGGTGG
GCAATTGAACTGGTGCCTAGAGAAGGTGGGGCTTGGGTAAACTGGGAAAGTGATGTGGTGTACTGGCTCC
ACCTTTTTCCCCAGGGTGGGGGAGAACCATATATAAGTGCAGTAGTCTCTGTGAACATTCGGTTTAGTGA
ACCTGCAGGTCGGCCGCCACGACCGGTGCCACCATGGCCAAGCCTTTGTCTCAAGAAGAATCCACCCTCA
TTGAAAGAGCAACGGCTACAATCAACAGCATCCCCATCTCTGAAGACTACAGCGTCGCCAGCGCAGCTCT
CTCTAGCGACGGCCGCATCTTCACTGGTGTCAATGTATATCATTTTACTGGGGGACCTTGTGCAGAACTC
GTGGTGCTGGGCACTGCTGCTGCTGCGGCAGCTGGCAACCTGACTTGTATCGTCGCGATCGGAAATGAGA
ACAGGGGCATCTTGAGCCCCTGCGGACGGTGCCGACAGGTGCTTCTCGATCTGCATCCTGGGATCAAAGC
CATAGTGAAGGACAGTGATGGACAGCCGACGGCAGTTGGGATTCGTGAATTGCTGCCCTCTGGTTATGTG
TGGGAGGGCGCTAGCCTTGGCTCCGGCGAGGGCAGGGGAAGTCTTCTAACATGCGGGGACGTGGAGGAAA
ATCCCGGCCCACTCGGCATGGACTACAAGGACGACGATGACAAGCTCGATAGCGGCATGGTGAGCAAGGG
CGAGGAGCTGTTCACCGGGGTGGTGCCCATCCTGGTCGAGCTGGACGGCGACGTAAACGGCCACAAGTTC
AGCGTCCGCGGCGAGGGCGAGGGCGATGCCACCAACGGCAAGCTGACCCTGAAGTTCATCTGCACCACCG
GCAAGCTGCCCGTGCCCTGGCCCACCCTCGTGACCACCTTCGGCTACGGCGTGGCCTGCTTCAGCCGCTA
CCCCGACCACATGAAGCAGCACGACTTCTTCAAGTCCGCCATGCCCGAAGGCTACGTCCAGGAGCGCACC
ATCTCTTTCAAGGACGACGGTACCTACAAGACCCGCGCCGAGGTGAAGTTCGAGGGCGACACCCTGGTGA
ACCGCATCGAGCTGAAGGGCATCGACTTCAAGGAGGACGGCAACATCCTGGGGCACAAGCTGGAGTACAA
CTTCAACAGCCACAACGTCTATATCACGGCCGACAAGCAGAAGAACGGCATCAAGGCTAACTTCAAGATC
CGCCACAACGTTGAGGACGGCAGCGTGCAGCTCGCCGACCACTACCAGCAGAACACCCCCATCGGCGACG
GCCCCGTGCTGCTGCCCGACAACCACTACCTGAGCCATCAGTCCGCCCTGAGCAAAGACCCCAACGAGAA
GCGCGATCACATGGTCCTGCTGGAGTTCGTGACCGCCGCCGGGATTACACATGGCATGGACGAGCTGTAC
AAGGATATCCATGCACACTGGCGGCCGCTCGAGATGAATCCCAGTATGAAGCAGAAACAAGAAGAAATCA
AAGAGAATATAAAGAATAGTTCTGTCCCAAGAAGAACTCTGAAGATGATTCAGCCTTCTGCATCTGGATC
TCTTGTTGGAAGAGAAAATGAGCTGTCCGCAGGCTTGTCCAAAAGGAAACATCGGAATGACCACTTAACA
TCTACAACTTCCAGCCCTGGGGTTATTGTCCCAGAATCTAGTGAAAATAAAAATCTTGGAGGAGTCACCC
AGGAGTCATTTGATCTTATGATTAAAGAAAATCCATCCTCTCAGTATTGGAAGGAAGTGGCAGAAAAACG
GAGAAAGGCGCTGTAAGCCCCTCTCCCTCCCCCCCCCCTAACGTTACTGGCCGAAGCCGCTTGGAATAAG
GCCGGTGTGCGTTTGTCTATATGTTATTTTCCACCATATTGCCGTCTTTTGGCAATGTGAGGGCCCGGAA
ACCTGGCCCTGTCTTCTTGACGAGCATTCCTAGGGGTCTTTCCCCTCTCGCCAAAGGAATGCAAGGTCTG
TTGAATGTCGTGAAGGAAGCAGTTCCTCTGGAAGCTTCTTGAAGACAAACAACGTCTGTAGCGACCCTTT
GCAGGCAGCGGAACCCCCCACCTGGCGACAGGTGCCTCTGCGGCCAAAAGCCACGTGTATAAGATACACC
TGCAAAGGCGGCACAACCCCAGTGCCACGTTGTGAGTTGGATAGTTGTGGAAAGAGTCAAATGGCTCTCC
TCAAGCGTATTCAACAAGGGGCTGAAGGATGCCCAGAAGGTACCCCATTGTATGGGATCTGATCTGGGGC
CTCGGTGCACATGCTTTACATGTGTTTAGTCGAGGTTAAAAAACGTCTAGGCCCCCCGAACCACGGGGAC
GTGGTTTTCCTTTGAAAAACACGATGATAATGGCCACAGAATTCATGGTGAGCGTGATCAAGCCCGAGAT
GAAGATGAGGTACTACATGGACGGCTCCGTCAATGGGCATGAGTTCACAATCGAGGGTGAGGGCACAGGC
AGACCTTACGAGGGACATCAGGAGATGACACTGCGCGTCACAATGGCCGAGGGCGGGCCAATGCCTTTCG
CCTTCGACCTGGTGTCCCACGTGTTCTGTTACGGCCACAGAGTTTTTACCAAGTACCCAGAAGAGATCCC
AGACTATTTCAAGCAGGCCTTTCCTGAGGGCCTGTCCTGGGAGAGGTCCCTGGAGTTCGAGGACGGCGGC
TCCGCCTCCGTGAGCGCCCACATCAGCCTGAGGGGCAACACCTTCTACCACAAGTCCAAGTTCACCGGCG
TGAACTTCCCCGCCGACGGCCCCATCATGCAGAACCAGAGCGTGGACTGGGAGCCCTCCACCGAGAAGAT
CACCGCCAGCGACGGCGTGCTGAAGGGCGACGTGACCATGTACCTGAAGCTGGAGGGCGGCGGCAACCAC
AAGTGCCAGATGAAGACCACCTACAAGGCCGCCAAGGAGATCCTGGAGATGCCCGGCGACCACTACATCG
GCCACAGGCTGGTGAGGAAGACCGAGGGCAACATCACCGAGCAGGTGGAGGACGCCGTGGCCCACTACTC
AATGTTGCCTTCCCTGGGCGATATCCATGCACACTGGCGGCCGCTCGAGCCCAGCCCCGCCAGGCCCGCA
CTCCGCGCCCCGGCCTCCGCTACCAGTGGCAGCCGCAAGCGCGCCCGCCCGCCCGCCGCCCCCGGACGCG
ACCAGGCCAGGCCACCGGCCCGCAGGAGACTGCGGCTGTCGGTGGACGAGGTTTCCAGCCCCAGTACCCC
CGAGGCCCCAGACATCCCAGCCTGCCCTTCTCCGGGCCAGAAGATAAAGAAATCCACCCCGGCAGCAGGT
CAGCCGCCCCACCTGACATCCGCGCAGGACCAGGACACCATCTGAGCTAGAGTTCGCGTCTGGAACAATC
AACCTCTGGATTACAAAATTTGTGAAAGATTGACTGGTATTCTTAACTATGTTGCTCCTTTTACGCTATG
TGGATACGCTGCTTTAATGCCTTTGTATCATGCTATTGCTTCCCGTATGGCTTTCATTTTCTCCTCCTTG
TATAAATCCTGGTTGCTGTCTCTTTATGAGGAGTTGTGGCCCGTTGTCAGGCAACGTGGCGTGGTGTGCA
CTGTGTTTGCTGACGCAACCCCCACTGGTTGGGGCATTGCCACCACCTGTCAGCTCCTTTCCGGGACTTT
CGCTTTCCCCCTCCCTATTGCCACGGCGGAACTCATCGCCGCCTGCCTTGCCCGCTGCTGGACAGGGGCT
CGGCTGTTGGGCACTGACAATTCCGTGGTGTTGTCGGGGAAGCTGACGTCCTTTCCATGGCTGCTCGCCT
GTGTTGCCACCTGGATTCTGCGCGGGACGTCCTTCTGCTACGTCCCTTCGGCCCTCAATCCAGCGGACCT
TCCTTCCCGCGGCCTGCTGCCGGCTCTGCGGCCTCTTCCGCGTCTTCGCCTTCGCCCTCAGACGAGTCGG
ATCTCCCTTTGGGCCGCCTCCCCGCCTGGAATTAATTCTGGCTAAGCACTTCGTGGCCGTCGATCGTTTA
AAGGGAGGTAGTGAGTCGAGATATCGATACTAGTGATCCAGACATGATAAGATACATTGATGAGTTTGGA
CAAACCACAACTAGAATGCAGTGAAAAAAATGCTTTATTTGTGAAATTTGTGATGCTATTGCTTTATTTG
TAACCATTATAAGCTGCAATAAACAAGTTAACAACAACAATTGCATTCATTTTATGTTTCAGGTTCAGGG
GGAGGTGTGGGAGGTTTTTTAAAGCAAGTAAAACCTCTACAAATGTGGTATGGCTGATTATGATCCTCTA
GAGGGACAGCCCCCCCCCAAAGCCCCCAGGGATGTAATTACGTCCCTCCCCCGCTAGGGGGCAGCAGCGA
GCCGCCCGGGGCTCCGCTCCGGTCCGGCGCTCCCCCCGCATCCCCGAGCCGGCAGCGTGCGGGGACAGCC
CGGGCACGGGGAAGGTGGCACGGGATCGCTTTCCTCTGAACGCTTCTCGCTGCTCTTTGAGCCTGCAGAC
ACCTGGGGGGATACGGGGAAAAAGCCATACCAATGGAGCTCACGGGGACAGCCCCCCCCCAAAGCCCCCA
GGGATGTAATTACGTCCCTCCCCCGCTAGGGGGCAGCAGCGAGCCGCCCGGGGCTCCGCTCCGGTCCGGC
GCTCCCCCCGCATCCCCGAGCCGGCAGCGTGCGGGGACAGCCCGGGCACGGGGAAGGTGGCACGGGATCG
CTTTCCTCTGAACGCTTCTCGCTGCTCTTTGAGCCTGCAGACACCTGGGGGGATACGGGGAAAAAGAATT
CGATAAAAGTTTTGTTACTTTATAGAAGAAATTTTGAGTTTTTGTTTTTTTTAATAAATAAATAAACATA
AATAAATTGTTTGTTGAATTTATTATTAGTATGTAAGTGTAAATATAATAAAACTTAATATCTATTCAAA
TTAATAAATAAACCTCGATATACAGACCGATAAAACACATGCGTCAATTTTACACATGATTATCTTTAAC
GTACGTCACAATATGATTATCTTTCTAGGGTTAATCTAGCTGCGTGTTCTGCAGCGTGTCGAGCATCTTC
ATCTGCTCCATCACGCTGTAAAACACATTTGCACCGCGAGTCTGCCCGTCCTCCACGGGTTCAAAAACGT
GAATGAACGAGGCGCGCTCACTGGCCGTCGTTTTACAACGTCGTGACTGGGAAAACCCTGGCGTTACCCA
ACTTAATCGCCTTGCAGCACATCCCCCTTTCGCCAGCTGGCGTAATAGCGAAGAGGCCCGCACCGATCGC
CCTTCCCAACAGTTGCGCAGCCTGAATGGCGAATGGG
[124 nt withheld, positions 6338-6461]
C
[91 nt withheld, positions 6463-6553]
A
[49 nt withheld, positions 6555-6603]
CCTTTGACGTTGGAGTCCACGTTCTTT
[37 nt withheld, positions 6631-6667]
ACCCTATCTCGGTCTATTCTTTTGATTTATAAGGGATTTTGCCGATTTCGGCCTATTGGTTAAAAAATGA
GCTGATTTAACAAAAATTTAACGCGAATTTTAACAAAATATTAACGCTTACAATTTAGGTGGCACTTTTC
GGGGAAATGTGCGCGGAACCCCTATTTGTTTATTTTTCTAAATACATTCAAATATGTATCCGCTCATGAG
ACAATAACCCTGATAAATGCTTCAATAATATTGAAAAAGGAAGAGTATGAGTATTCAACATTTCCGTGTC
GCCCTTATTCCCTTTTTTGCGGCATTTTGCCTTCCTGTTTTTGCTCACCCAGAAACGCTGGTGAAAGTAA
AAGATGCTGAAGATCAGTTGGGTGCACGAGTGGGTTACATCGAACTGGATCTCAACAGCGGTAAGATCCT
TGAGAGTTTTCGCCCCGAAGAACGTTTTCCAATGATGAGCACTTTTAAAGTTCTGCTATGTGGCGCGGTA
TTATCCCGTATTGACGCCGGGCAAGAGCAACTCGGTCGCCGCATACACTATTCTCAGAATGACTTGGTTG
AGTACTCACCAGTCACAGAAAAGCATCTTACGGATGGCATGACAGTAAGAGAATTATGCAGTGCTGCCAT
AACCATGAGTGATAACACTGCGGCCAACTTACTTCTGACAACGATCGGAGGACCGAAGGAGCTAACCGCT
TTTTTGCACAACATGGGGGATCATGTAACTCGCCTTGATCGTTGGGAACCGGAGCTGAATGAAGCCATAC
CAAACGACGAGCGTGACACCACGATGCCTGTAGCAATGGCAACAACGTTGCGCAAACTATTAACTGGCGA
ACTACTTACTCTAGCTTCCCGGCAACAATTAATAGACTGGATGGAGGCGGATAAAGTTGCAGGACCACTT
CTGCGCTCGGCCCTTCCGGCTGGCTGGTTTATTGCTGATAAATCTGGAGCCGGTGAGCGTGGGTCTCGCG
GTATCATTGCAGCACTGGGGCCAGATGGTAAGCCCTCCCGTATCGTAGTTATCTACACGACGGGGAGTCA
GGCAACTATGGATGAACGAAATAGACAGATCGCTGAGATAGGTGCCTCACTGATTAAGCATTGGTAACTG
TCAGACCAAGTTTACTCATATATACTTTAGATTGATTTAAAACTTCATTTTTAATTTAAAAGGATCTAGG
TGAAGATCCTTTTTGATAATCTCATGACCAAAATCCCTTAACGTGAGTTTTCGTTCCACTGAGCGTCAGA
CCCCGTAGAAAAGATCAAAGGATCTTCTTGAGATCCTTTTTTTCTGCGCGTAATCTGCTGCTTGCAAACA
AAAAAACCACCGCTACCAGCGGTGGTTTGTTTGCCGGATCAAGAGCTACCAACTCTTTTTCCGAAGGTAA
CTGGCTTCAGCAGAGCGCAGATACCAAATACTGTTCTTCTAGTGTAGCCGTAGTTAGGCCACCACTTCAA
GAACTCTGTAGCACCGCCTACATACCTCGCTCTGCTAATCCTGTTACCAGTGGCTGCTGCCAGTGGCGAT
AAGTCGTGTCTTACCGGGTTGGACTCAAGACGATAGTTACCGGATAAGGCGCAGCGGTCGGGCTGAACGG
GGGGTTCGTGCACACAGCCCAGCTTGGAGCGAACGACCTACACCGAACTGAGATACCTACAGCGTGAGCT
ATGAGAAAGCGCCACGCTTCCCGAAGGGAGAAAGGCGGACAGGTATCCGGTAAGCGGCAGGGTCGGAACA
GGAGAGCGCACGAGGGAGCTTCCAGGGGGAAACGCCTGGTATCTTTATAGTCCTGTCGGGTTTCGCCACC
TCTGACTTGAGCGTCGATTTTTGTGATGCTCGTCAGGGGGGCGGAGCCTATGGAAAAACGCCAGCAACGC
GGCCTTTTTACGGTTCCTGGCCTTTTGCTGGCCTTTTGCTCACATGTTCTTTCCTGCGTTATCCCCTGAT
TCTGTGGATAACCGTATTACCGCCTTTGAGTGAGCTGATACCGCTCGCCGCAGCCGAACGACCGAGCGCA
GCGAGTCAGTGAGCGAGGAAGCGGAAGAGCGCCCAATACGCAAACCGCCTCTCCCCGCGCGTTGGCCGAT
TCATTAATGCAGCTGGCACGACAGGTTTCCCGACTGGAAAGCGGGCAGTGAGCGCAACGCAATTAATGTG
AGTTAGCTCACTCATTAGGCACCCCAGGCTTTACACTTTATGCTTCCGGCTCGTATGTTGTGTGGAATTG
TGAGCGGATAACAATTTCACACAGGAAACAGCTATGACCATGATTACGCCAAGCGCGCCCGCCGGGTAAC
TCACGGGGTATCCATGTCCATTTCTGCGGCATCCAGCCAGGATACCCGTCCTCGCTGACGTAATATCCCA
GCGCCGCACCGCTGTCATTAATCTGCACACCGGCACGGCAGTTCCGGCTGTCGCCGGTATTGTTCGGGTT
GCTGATGCGCTTCGGGCTGACCATCCGGAACTGTGTCCGGAAAAGCCGCGACGAACTGGTATCCCAGGTG
GCCTGAACGAACAGTTCACCGTTAAAGGCGTGCATGGCCACACCTTCCCGAATCATCATGGTAAACGTGC
GTTTTCGCTCAACGTCAATGCAGCAGCAGTCATCCTCGGCAAACTCTTTCCATGCCGCTTCAACCTCGCG
GGAAAAGGCACGGGCTTCTTCCTCCCCGATGCCCAGATAGCGCCAGCTTGGGCGATGACTGAGCCGGAAA
AAAGACCCGACGATATGATCCTGATGCAGCTAGATTAACCCTAGAAAGATAGTCTGCGTAAAATTGACGC
ATG
Features (pLannotate 1.2.2; 25 found; start..end, strand, type, name):
    269..286     -  misc_feature   MCS (fragment): pBluescript multiple cloning site
    550..633     +  promoter       mCMV promoter (fragment): mouse cytomegalovirus (CMV) immediate early promoter
    750..957     +  promoter       mCMV promoter (fragment): mouse cytomegalovirus (CMV) immediate early promoter
   1224..1619    +  CDS            BSD: blasticidin S deaminase; Aspergillus terreus BSD; confers resistance to blasticidin
   1638..1690    +  CDS            T2A (fragment): 2A peptide from Thosea asigna virus capsid protein Eukaryotic ribosomes fail to insert a peptide bond between the Gly and Pro residues, yielding separate polypeptides.
   1704..1724    +  CDS            FLAG (fragment): FLAG® epitope tag, followed by an enterokinase cleavage site
   1737..2453    +  CDS            Clover: Clover is a basic (constitutively fluorescent) green/yellow fluorescent protein published in 2012, derived from Aequorea victoria. It is reported to be a rapidly-maturing weak dimer with high acid sensitivity.
   2484..2813    +  CDS            GMNN (fragment): GEMI_HUMAN - Experimental evidence at protein level: Swiss-Prot protein existence level 1. Inhibits DNA replication by preventing the incorporation of MCM complex into pre-replication complex (pre-RC) (PubMed:9635433, PubMed:14993212, PubMed:20129055, PubMed:24064211). It is degraded during the mitotic phase of the cell cycle (PubMed:9635433, PubMed:14993212, PubMed:24064211). Its destruction at the metaphase- anaphase transition permits replication in the succeeding cell cycle (PubMed:9635433, PubMed:14993212, PubMed:24064211). Inhibits histone acetyltransferase activity of KAT7/HBO1 in a CDT
   2818..3390    +  misc_feature   IRES: internal ribosome entry site (IRES) of the encephalomyocarditis virus (EMCV)
   3405..4055    +  CDS            mKO2: mKO2 is a basic (constitutively fluorescent) orange fluorescent protein published in 2008, derived from Verrillofungia concinna. It has moderate acid sensitivity.
   4110..4382    +  CDS            CDT1 (fragment): CDT1_HUMAN - Experimental evidence at protein level: Swiss-Prot protein existence level 1. Required for both DNA replication and mitosis (PubMed:11125146, PubMed:22581055, PubMed:21856198, PubMed:14993212, PubMed:26842564). DNA replication licensing factor, required for pre- replication complex assembly. Cooperates with CDC6 and the origin recognition complex (ORC) during G1 phase of the cell cycle to promote the loading of the mini-chromosome maintenance (MCM) complex onto DNA to generate pre-replication complexes (pre-RC)(PubMed:14672932). Required also for mitosis by promoting stable kineto
   4407..4995    +  misc_feature   WPRE: woodchuck hepatitis virus posttranscriptional regulatory element
   5075..5209    -  polyA_signal   SV40 poly(A) signal: SV40 polyadenylation signal
   5232..5315    -  CDS            large T antigen (fragment): large T antigen from SV40 (simian virus 40)
   6057..6176    -  CDS            B (fragment): PORTL_LAMBD - Experimental evidence at protein level: Swiss-Prot protein existence level 1. Forms the portal vertex of the capsid (PubMed:6228056, PubMed:6232391). This portal plays critical roles in head assembly, genome packaging, neck/tail attachment, and genome ejection (Probable). The portal protein multimerizes as a single ring-shaped homododecamer arranged around a central channel (PubMed:6232391). Binds to the terminase subunits to form the packaging machine (PubMed:7799432). From Escherichia phage lambda (Bacteriophage lambda).
   6178..6333    +  CDS            lacZα (fragment): LacZα fragment of β-galactosidase; lacZ fragment
   6338..6766    +  rep_origin     f1 ori (sequence partly withheld): f1 bacteriophage origin of replication; arrow indicates direction of (+) strand synthesis
   6819..6923    +  promoter       AmpR promoter: bla
   6924..7784    +  CDS            AmpR: β-lactamase; bla; confers resistance to ampicillin, carbenicillin, and related antibiotics
   7955..8543    +  rep_origin     ori: high-copy-number ColE1/pMB1/pBR322/pUC origin of replication
   8726..8818    +  CDS            lacI (fragment): lac repressor; lacI; The lac repressor binds to the lac operator to inhibit transcription in E. coli. This inhibition can be relieved by adding lactose or isopropyl-β-D-thiogalactopyranoside (IPTG).
   8831..8852    +  protein_bind   CAP binding site: CAP binding activates transcription in the presence of cAMP. E. coli catabolite activator protein
   8867..8897    +  promoter       lac promoter: promoter for the E. coli lac operon
   8905..8921    +  protein_bind   lac operator: The lac repressor binds to the lac operator to inhibit transcription in E. coli. This inhibition can be relieved by adding lactose or isopropyl-β-D-thiogalactopyranoside (IPTG). lac repressor encoded by lacI
   8959..9426    -  CDS            B (fragment): PORTL_LAMBD - Experimental evidence at protein level: Swiss-Prot protein existence level 1. Forms the portal vertex of the capsid (PubMed:6228056, PubMed:6232391). This portal plays critical roles in head assembly, genome packaging, neck/tail attachment, and genome ejection (Probable). The portal protein multimerizes as a single ring-shaped homododecamer arranged around a central channel (PubMed:6232391). Binds to the terminase subunits to form the packaging machine (PubMed:7799432). From Escherichia phage lambda (Bacteriophage lambda).
