[The description below was written by a language model from this plasmid's Addgene catalogue record and pLannotate feature annotations shown in this document.]
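Description:
BII-ChBtW-iresFUCCI is a piggyBac transposon vector for constitutive mammalian expression of a two-colour FUCCI cell-cycle reporter, built on the BII-ChBtW backbone. It is maintained in E. coli as a high-copy plasmid through a ColE1/pUC-type origin with ampicillin resistance. It also retains pBluescript-style remnants: an f1 origin, lacZα and lac promoter/operator fragments, and short stretches matching phage lambda sequence that look like stuffer or spacer DNA. The automated feature tables do not annotate the piggyBac terminal repeats, so the transposon boundaries cannot be placed from the record. The two sequence records (depositor and repository sequencing) differ by one nucleotide in length and carry the same features in the same order.

The catalogue describes the promoter as a CMV enhancer joined to a CpG-free human EF1α promoter; the annotation detects only mouse CMV promoter fragments upstream of the coding region. This promoter drives a single long transcript. It begins with blasticidin S deaminase, which allows selection of stable integrants. A T2A peptide follows, separating the marker from a FLAG-tagged Clover green fluorescent protein fused to a fragment of human Geminin. An EMCV IRES then directs translation of the orange protein mKO2 fused to a fragment of human Cdt1. A WPRE enhances expression, and an annotated SV40 polyadenylation signal lies downstream on the opposite strand.

Because the Geminin and Cdt1 fragments are degraded at opposite phases of the cell cycle, orange fluorescence marks G1 cells and green marks S/G2/M cells. Co-delivery with a piggyBac transposase would normally be used to integrate the cassette into the genome, giving blasticidin-selectable lines for live imaging or flow-based cell-cycle analysis. The associated publication concerns colorectal cancer.
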