Addgene plasmid #133371: BII-ChBtW-iresFUCCI
Purpose: Piggybac vector for constitutive expression
Depositing lab: Blair Madison. Depositing organization: Washington University in Saint Louis. Publication: The oncogenic function of PLAGL2 is mediated via ASCL2 and IGF2 and a Wnt-independent mechanism in colorectal cancer. Fischer AD, Veronese-Paniagua DA, Swaminathan S, Kashima H, Rubin DC, Madison BB. Am J Physiol Gastrointest Liver Physiol. 2023 Jun 13. doi: 10.1152/ajpgi.00058.2022. PubMed 37310750.
Backbone
  Vector backbone: BII-ChBtW
  Backbone manufacturer: Madison Lab
  Vector type: Mammalian Expression
  Selectable markers: Blasticidin
Growth in bacteria
  Bacterial resistance: Ampicillin, 100 μg/mL
  Growth temperature: 37°C
  Growth strain: DH5alpha
  Copy number: High Copy
Gene/Insert
  Gene/Insert name: Clover-Geminin-IRES-mKO2-Cdt1
  Species: H. sapiens (human)
  Mutation: N/A
  Promoter: CMV enhancer and hEf1a (CpG free)
  Tag / fusion protein: Flag (N terminal on backbone)
  Cloning method: Restriction Enzyme; 5′ cloning site Unknown (unknown if destroyed)
Terms and licenses: Academic/Nonprofit Terms; Industry Terms: Not Available to Industry
Depositor comments: Please visit https://doi.org/10.1101/2020.10.14.339531 for bioRxiv preprint.
How to cite: BII-ChBtW-iresFUCCI was a gift from Blair Madison (Addgene plasmid # 133371 ; http://n2t.net/addgene:133371 ; RRID:Addgene_133371)
